Addgene plasmid #186114: pIG-701pUC19-tNGFR-P2A-FOXP3
Purpose: Knockin of truncated NGFR to target gene
Depositing lab: Alexander Marson. Publication: High-yield genome engineering in primary cells using a hybrid ssDNA repair template and small-molecule cocktails. Shy BR, Vykunta VS, Ha A, Talbot A, Roth TL, Nguyen DN, Pfeifer WG, Chen YY, Blaeschke F, Shifrut E, Vedova S, Mamedov MR, Chung JJ, Li H, Yu R, Wu D, Wolf J, Martin TG, Castro CE, Ye L, Esensten JH, Eyquem J, Marson A. Nat Biotechnol. 2022 Aug 25:10.1038/s41587-022-01418-8. doi: 10.1038/s41587-022-01418-8. PubMed 36008610.
Backbone
  Vector backbone: PUC19
  Vector type: CRISPR
Growth in bacteria
  Bacterial resistance: Ampicillin, 100 μg/mL
  Growth temperature: 37°C
  Growth strain: DH5alpha
  Copy number: High Copy
Gene/Insert
  Gene/Insert name: FOXP3
  Species: H. sapiens (human)
  Mutation: WT with tNGFR sequence
  Entrez Gene: FOXP3 (a.k.a. AIID, DIETER, IPEX, JM2, PIDX, XPID)
  Cloning method: Unknown
Terms and licenses: Academic/Nonprofit Terms; Industry Terms: Not Available to Industry
Depositor comments: Please visit https://www.biorxiv.org/content/10.1101/2021.09.02.458799v1 for bioRxiv preprint.
How to cite: pIG-701pUC19-tNGFR-P2A-FOXP3 was a gift from Alexander Marson (Addgene plasmid # 186114 ; http://n2t.net/addgene:186114 ; RRID:Addgene_186114)
