[The description below was written by a language model from this plasmid's Addgene catalogue record and pLannotate feature annotations shown in this document.]
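Description:
pIG-701pUC19-tNGFR-P2A-FOXP3 is a small (about 3.8 kb) pUC19-based plasmid that serves as a source of homology-directed repair template for CRISPR knock-in at the human FOXP3 locus. It is a bacterial cloning vector rather than an expression vector. It is propagated in E. coli at high copy from the ColE1/pUC origin and selected with ampicillin through the β-lactamase gene and its native bla promoter. Remnants of the pUC multiple cloning site and a lacZα fragment flank the insert. The annotation also picks up a short attB1-like Gateway site between the origin and AmpR, whose significance the record does not explain.

The payload is a truncated human NGFR (low-affinity nerve growth factor receptor, tNGFR) coding sequence, followed after a short gap by a fragment of the FOXP3 coding sequence. The construct name indicates that the gap holds a P2A self-cleaving peptide, although the feature table does not annotate it. No eukaryotic promoter is annotated. This fits a design in which the cassette is inserted in frame at the start of the endogenous gene, so that the native FOXP3 regulatory elements drive one transcript yielding separate tNGFR and wild-type FOXP3 proteins. The FOXP3 fragment and the unannotated roughly 300 bp upstream of tNGFR presumably act as homology arms, but the record does not define them or name the guide RNA used.

Truncated NGFR is commonly used as a signalling-deficient cell-surface marker, which allows edited cells expressing the targeted gene to be detected or enriched by antibody staining. The associated work concerns high-yield genome engineering of primary cells with hybrid ssDNA repair templates, so this plasmid probably provides the template sequence for such knock-in experiments.
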