Features (pLannotate 1.2.2; 9 found; start..end, strand, type, name):
    315..1172    +  CDS            NGFR (fragment): TNR16_HUMAN - Also known as TNFRSF16. Experimental evidence at protein level: Swiss-Prot protein existence level 1. Low affinity receptor which can bind to NGF, BDNF, NTF3, and NTF4. Forms a heterodimeric receptor with SORCS2 that binds the precursor forms of NGF, BDNF and NTF3 with high affinity, and has much lower affinity for mature NGF and BDNF (PubMed:24908487). Plays an important role in differentiation and survival of specific neuronal populations during development (By similarity). Can mediate cell survival as well as cell death of neural cells. Plays a role in the inactivation of RHOA
   1227..1433    +  CDS            FOXP3 (fragment): FOXP3_HUMAN - Also known as IPEX. Experimental evidence at protein level: Swiss-Prot protein existence level 1. Transcriptional regulator which is crucial for the development and inhibitory function of regulatory T-cells (Treg). Plays an essential role in maintaining homeostasis of the immune system by allowing the acquisition of full suppressive function and stability of the Treg lineage, and by directly modulating the expansion and function of conventional T-cells. Can act either as a transcriptional repressor or a transcriptional activator depending on its interactions with other transcript
   1527..1547    +  misc_feature   MCS (fragment): pUC18/19 multiple cloning site
   1792..2380    -  rep_origin     ori: high-copy-number ColE1/pMB1/pBR322/pUC origin of replication
   2497..2521    -  protein_bind   attB1: mutant version of attB; recombination site for the Gateway® BP reaction BP Clonase™
   2621..3481    -  CDS            AmpR: β-lactamase; bla; confers resistance to ampicillin, carbenicillin, and related antibiotics
   3482..3586    -  promoter       AmpR promoter: bla
   3673..3716    -  CDS            lacZα (fragment): LacZα fragment of β-galactosidase; lacZ fragment
   3768..14      +  misc_feature   MCS (fragment) (across the origin): pUC18/19 multiple cloning site
>Addgene plasmid #186114 | pIG-701pUC19-tNGFR-P2A-FOXP3 | addgene full sequence | sequence record 367822 | Addgene NGS Result
TCGGTACCCGGGGAATCCACACCAGGGCTGTGCTAGCGTGGGCAGGCAAGCCAGGTGCTGGACCTCTGCA
CGTGGGGCATGTGTGGGTATGTACATGTACCTGTGTTCTTGGTGTGTGTGTGTGTGAGTGTGTGTGTGTG
TGTCTAGAGCTGGGGTGCAACTATGGGGCCCCTCGGGACATGTCCCAGCCAATGCCTGCTTTGACCAGAG
GAGTGTCCACGTGGCTCAGGTGGTCGAGTATCTCATACCGCCCTAGCACACGTGTGACTCCTTTCCCCTA
TTGTCTACGCAGCCTGCCCTTGGACAAGGACCCGATGGGTGCTGGTGCAACGGGGAGGGCTATGGATGGA
CCAAGGCTCCTTCTTCTTTTGCTCTTGGGCGTTAGTCTGGGTGGAGCTAAAGAGGCATGCCCCACCGGAC
TTTACACACATTCCGGTGAGTGTTGCAAGGCCTGCAACCTGGGAGAAGGCGTCGCTCAACCCTGCGGGGC
GAATCAAACCGTATGCGAACCTTGCCTCGATTCTGTTACATTCTCCGATGTCGTCTCTGCGACGGAACCC
TGCAAGCCATGCACGGAATGTGTCGGGTTGCAAAGTATGTCAGCTCCTTGCGTTGAAGCAGACGATGCGG
TGTGTAGATGTGCCTATGGGTATTATCAAGACGAAACGACGGGACGGTGTGAAGCATGTCGAGTATGCGA
GGCGGGCAGTGGCCTCGTCTTCTCTTGTCAGGACAAGCAAAACACTGTCTGTGAAGAATGCCCTGATGGG
ACTTATAGTGATGAGGCGAATCACGTCGATCCATGTCTTCCCTGTACTGTCTGTGAAGACACTGAGAGAC
AATTGCGAGAGTGTACGCGATGGGCCGACGCAGAGTGCGAGGAGATCCCAGGTCGATGGATAACCAGGTC
AACCCCTCCTGAGGGATCTGATAGTACCGCGCCCTCCACCCAAGAACCCGAAGCTCCACCTGAGCAAGAC
CTCATAGCGTCCACAGTAGCAGGAGTTGTCACAACCGTCATGGGAAGTTCACAACCAGTAGTTACCAGGG
GTACCACGGATAACCTCATTCCGGTGTACTGCAGCATTCTCGCCGCTGTGGTTGTCGGACTTGTTGCATA
CATTGCCTTCAAACGCTGGAATAGCCGCGCCAAGCGCTCGGGTTCGGGTGCCACCAACTTCAGCCTGCTG
AAGCAGGCCGGCGACGTGGAGGAGAACCCCGGCCCCCCGAACCCTAGGCCTGGCAAGCCCTCCGCCCCTT
CCTTGGCCCTTGGCCCATCCCCAGGAGCCTCGCCCAGCTGGAGGGCTGCACCCAAAGCCTCAGACCTGCT
GGGGGCCCGGGGCCCAGGGGGAACCTTCCAGGGCCGAGATCTTCGAGGCGGGGCCCATGCCTCCTCTTCT
TCCTTGAACCCCATGCCACCATCGCAGCTGCAGGTGAGGCCCTGGGCCCAGGATGGGGCAGGCAGGGTGG
GGTACCTGGACCTACAGGTGCCGACCTTTACTGTGGCACTGGGCGGGAGGGGGGCTTCCTCTAGAGTCGA
CCTGCAGAGGCTAGGTGGAGGCTCAGTGATGATAAGTCTGCGATGGTGGATGCATGTGTCATGGTCATAG
CTGTTTCCTGTGTGAAATTGTTATCCGCTCAGAGGGCACAATCCTATTCCGCGCTATCCGACAATCTCCA
AGACATTAGGTGGAGTTCAGTTCGGCGTATGGCATATGTCGCTGGAAAGAACATGTGAGCAAAAGGCCAG
CAAAAGGCCAGGAACCGTAAAAAGGCCGCGTTGCTGGCGTTTTTCCATAGGCTCCGCCCCCCTGACGAGC
ATCACAAAAATCGACGCTCAAGTCAGAGGTGGCGAAACCCGACAGGACTATAAAGATACCAGGCGTTTCC
CCCTGGAAGCTCCCTCGTGCGCTCTCCTGTTCCGACCCTGCCGCTTACCGGATACCTGTCCGCCTTTCTC
CCTTCGGGAAGCGTGGCGCTTTCTCATAGCTCACGCTGTAGGTATCTCAGTTCGGTGTAGGTCGTTCGCT
CCAAGCTGGGCTGTGTGCACGAACCCCCCGTTCAGCCCGACCGCTGCGCCTTATCCGGTAACTATCGTCT
TGAGTCCAACCCGGTAAGACACGACTTATCGCCACTGGCAGCAGCCACTGGTAACAGGATTAGCAGAGCG
AGGTATGTAGGCGGTGCTACAGAGTTCTTGAAGTGGTGGCCTAACTACGGCTACACTAGAAGAACAGTAT
TTGGTATCTGCGCTCTGCTGAAGCCAGTTACCTTCGGAAAAAGAGTTGGTAGCTCTTGATCCGGCAAACA
AACCACCGCTGGTAGCGGTGGTTTTTTTGTTTGCAAGCAGCAGATTACGCGCAGAAAAAAAGGATCTCAA
GAAGATCCTTTGATCTTTTCTACGGGGTCTGACGCTCTATTCAACAAAGCCGCCGTCCCGTCAAGTCAGC
GTAAATGGGTAGGGGGCTTCAAATCGTCCTCGTGATACCAATTCGGAGCCTGCTTTTTTGTACAAACTTG
TTGATAATGGCAATTCAAGGATCTTCACCTAGATCCTTTTAAATTAAAAATGAAGTTTTAAATCAATCTA
AAGTATATATGAGTAAACTTGGTCTGACAGTTACCAATGCTTAATCAGTGAGGCACCTATCTCAGCGATC
TGTCTATTTCGTTCATCCATAGTTGCCTGACTCCCCGTCGTGTAGATAACTACGATACGGGAGGGCTTAC
CATCTGGCCCCAGTGCTGCAATGATACCGCGAGAGCCACGCTCACCGGCTCCAGATTTATCAGCAATAAA
CCAGCCAGCCGGAAGGGCCGAGCGCAGAAGTGGTCCTGCAACTTTATCCGCCTCCATCCAGTCTATTAAT
TGTTGCCGGGAAGCTAGAGTAAGTAGTTCGCCAGTTAATAGTTTGCGCAACGTTGTTGCCATTGCTACAG
GCATCGTGGTGTCACGCTCGTCGTTTGGTATGGCTTCATTCAGCTCCGGTTCCCAACGATCAAGGCGAGT
TACATGATCCCCCATGTTGTGCAAAAAAGCGGTTAGCTCCTTCGGTCCTCCGATCGTTGTCAGAAGTAAG
TTGGCCGCAGTGTTATCACTCATGGTTATGGCAGCACTGCATAATTCTCTTACTGTCATGCCATCCGTAA
GATGCTTTTCTGTGACTGGTGAGTACTCAACCAAGTCATTCTGAGAATAGTGTATGCGGCGACCGAGTTG
CTCTTGCCCGGCGTCAATACGGGATAATACCGCGCCACATAGCAGAACTTTAAAAGTGCTCATCATTGGA
AAACGTTCTTCGGGGCGAAAACTCTCAAGGATCTTACCGCTGTTGAGATCCAGTTCGATGTAACCCACTC
GTGCACCCAACTGATCTTCAGCATCTTTTACTTTCACCAGCGTTTCTGGGTGAGCAAAAACAGGAAGGCA
AAATGCCGCAAAAAAGGGAATAAGGGCGACACGGAAATGTTGAATACTCATACTCTTCCTTTTTCAATAT
TATTGAAGCATTTATCAGGGTTATTGTCTCATGAGCGGATACATATTTGAATGTATTTAGAAAAATAAAC
AAATAGGGGTTCCGCGCACATTTCCCCGAAAAGTGCCAGATACCTGAAACAAAACCCATCGTACGGCCAA
GGAAGTCTCCAATAACTGTGATCCACCACAAGCGCCAGGGTTTTCCCAGTCACGACGTTGTAAAACGACG
GCCAGTCATGCATAATCCGCACGCATCTGGAATAAGGAAGTGCCATTCCGCCTGACCTTCGAGC
